Addgene plasmid #195112: pX459-sgRNA3-RPB1-N-term
Purpose: Vector for transient expression of spCas9-nuclease (V2.0) and a sgRNA targeting the RPB1 N-term. Puromycin selection (2A-fusion).
Depositing lab: Job Dekker. Depositing organization: University of Massachusetts, Worcester. Publication: A cohesin traffic pattern genetically linked to gene regulation. Valton AL, Venev SV, Mair B, Khokhar ES, Tong AHY, Usaj M, Chan K, Pai AA, Moffat J, Dekker J. Nat Struct Mol Biol. 2022 Dec 8. doi: 10.1038/s41594-022-00890-9. PubMed 36482254.
Backbone
  Vector backbone: PX459 V2.0 Addgene plasmid #62988
  Total vector size (bp): 9178
  Vector type: Mammalian Expression, CRISPR
  Selectable markers: Puromycin
Growth in bacteria
  Bacterial resistance: Ampicillin, 100 μg/mL
  Growth temperature: 37°C
  Growth strain: DH5alpha
  Copy number: Unknown
Gene/Insert
  Gene/Insert name: sgRNA against first exon of RPB1 (N-terminal)
  gRNA/shRNA sequence: CCCCCGTGCATGGCGGAGGC
  Species: H. sapiens (human)
  Cloning method: Restriction Enzyme; 5′ cloning site BbsI (destroyed during cloning); 3′ cloning site BbsI (destroyed during cloning)
  Sequencing primers: 5′ GACTATCATATGCTTACCGT
Terms and licenses: Academic/Nonprofit Terms; Industry Terms: Not Available to Industry
Depositor comments: Please visit https://www.biorxiv.org/content/10.1101/2021.07.29.454218v1 for bioRxiv preprint.
How to cite: pX459-sgRNA3-RPB1-N-term was a gift from Job Dekker (Addgene plasmid # 195112 ; http://n2t.net/addgene:195112 ; RRID:Addgene_195112)
