[The description below was written by a language model from this plasmid's Addgene catalogue record and pLannotate feature annotations shown in this document.]
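Description:
pX459-sgRNA3-RPB1-N-term is a 9,178 bp all-in-one mammalian CRISPR expression plasmid built on the PX459 V2.0 backbone. It is designed for transient transfection rather than viral delivery. In bacteria it is maintained through a high-copy ColE1/pUC-type origin and selected with ampicillin via the β-lactamase gene. An f1 phage origin is also present. The annotation also picks up a single AAV2 inverted terminal repeat and short bom and rop fragments. These appear to be backbone remnants with no stated function; a lone ITR would not support AAV packaging.

The plasmid carries two expression units. A human U6 RNA polymerase III promoter drives a single guide RNA, made up of a 20-nucleotide spacer fused to the Streptococcus pyogenes gRNA scaffold. The spacer was inserted between BbsI sites that were destroyed during cloning, and it targets the first exon of human RPB1, at the region encoding the protein's N-terminus. Downstream, a hybrid promoter (CMV enhancer, chicken β-actin promoter and a hybrid intron) drives SpCas9 nuclease. The annotation software splits Cas9 into contiguous N- and C-terminal portions that together form the full coding sequence, followed by a nucleoplasmin nuclear localization signal. Cas9 is linked through a 2A peptide to puromycin N-acetyltransferase, and the transcript ends at a bGH polyadenylation signal. Because of this linkage, brief puromycin treatment enriches for transfected cells that express the nuclease.

The construct is used to make a Cas9 cut near the start of the RPB1 coding sequence in human cells. The record does not say whether a repair donor accompanies it or what final edit is intended.
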