Features (pLannotate 1.2.2; 19 found; start..end, strand, type, name):
      1..241     +  promoter       U6 promoter: RNA polymerase III promoter for human U6 snRNA
    271..346     +  misc_RNA       gRNA scaffold: guide RNA scaffold for the Streptococcus pyogenes CRISPR/Cas9 system
    353..396     +  misc_RNA       gRNA scaffold (fragment): guide RNA scaffold for the Streptococcus pyogenes CRISPR/Cas9 system
    443..728     +  enhancer       CMV enhancer: human cytomegalovirus immediate early enhancer; contains an 18-bp deletion relative to the standard CMV enhancer
    730..1007    +  promoter       chicken β-actin promoter: No description available
   1008..1236    +  intron         hybrid intron: hybrid between chicken β-actin (CBA) and minute virus of mice (MMV) introns (Gray et al., 2011)
   1374..2975    +  CDS            Cas9(N): N-terminal portion of Streptococcus pyogenes Cas9 (Zetsche et al., 2015)
   2976..5474    +  CDS            Cas9(C): C-terminal portion of Streptococcus pyogenes Cas9 (Zetsche et al., 2015)
   5475..5522    +  CDS            nucleoplasmin NLS: bipartite nuclear localization signal from nucleoplasmin
   5592..6191    +  CDS            PuroR (fragment): puromycin N-acetyltransferase; pac from Streptomyces; confers resistance to puromycin
   6225..6336    +  polyA_signal   bGH poly(A) signal: bovine growth hormone polyadenylation signal
   6441..6581    +  repeat_region  AAV2 ITR: inverted terminal repeat of adeno-associated virus serotype 2 inverted
   6586..6637    -  misc_feature   bom (fragment): basis of mobility region from pBR322
   6656..7111    +  rep_origin     f1 ori (sequence partly withheld): f1 bacteriophage origin of replication; arrow indicates direction of (+) strand synthesis
   7112..7161    -  misc_feature   bom (fragment): basis of mobility region from pBR322
   7263..7298    -  CDS            rop (fragment): Rop protein, which maintains plasmids at low copy number; rop
   7393..7497    +  promoter       AmpR promoter: bla
   7498..8358    +  CDS            AmpR: β-lactamase; bla; confers resistance to ampicillin, carbenicillin, and related antibiotics
   8529..9117    +  rep_origin     ori: high-copy-number ColE1/pMB1/pBR322/pUC origin of replication
>Addgene plasmid #195112 | pX459-sgRNA3-RPB1-N-term | addgene full sequence | sequence record 383882 | Addgene NGS Result
GAGGGCCTATTTCCCATGATTCCTTCATATTTGCATATACGATACAAGGCTGTTAGAGAGATAATTGGAA
TTAATTTGACTGTAAACACAAAGATATTAGTACAAAATACGTGACGTAGAAAGTAATAATTTCTTGGGTA
GTTTGCAGTTTTAAAATTATGTTTTAAAATGGACTATCATATGCTTACCGTAACTTGAAAGTATTTCGAT
TTCTTGGCTTTATATATCTTGTGGAAAGGACGAAACACCGCCCCCGTGCATGGCGGAGGCGTTTTAGAGC
TAGAAATAGCAAGTTAAAATAAGGCTAGTCCGTTATCAACTTGAAAAAGTGGCACCGAGTCGGTGCTTTT
TTGTTTTAGAGCTAGAAATAGCAAGTTAAAATAAGGCTAGTCCGTTTTTAGCGCGTGCGCCAATTCTGCA
GACAAATGGCTCTAGAGGTACCCGTTACATAACTTACGGTAAATGGCCCGCCTGGCTGACCGCCCAACGA
CCCCCGCCCATTGACGTCAATAGTAACGCCAATAGGGACTTTCCATTGACGTCAATGGGTGGAGTATTTA
CGGTAAACTGCCCACTTGGCAGTACATCAAGTGTATCATATGCCAAGTACGCCCCCTATTGACGTCAATG
ACGGTAAATGGCCCGCCTGGCATTGTGCCCAGTACATGACCTTATGGGACTTTCCTACTTGGCAGTACAT
CTACGTATTAGTCATCGCTATTACCATGGTCGAGGTGAGCCCCACGTTCTGCTTCACTCTCCCCATCTCC
CCCCCCTCCCCACCCCCAATTTTGTATTTATTTATTTTTTAATTATTTTGTGCAGCGATGGGGGCGGGGG
GGGGGGGGGGGCGCGCGCCAGGGGGGGGGGGGGGGGGGGGGGGGGGGGGGGGGGCGAGGCGGAGAGGTGC
GGCGGCAGCCAATCAGAGCGGCGCGCTCCGAAAGTTTCCTTTTATGGCGAGGCGGCGGCGGCGGCGGCCC
TATAAAAAGCGAAGCGCGCGGCGGGCGGGAGTCGCTGCGACGCTGCCTTCGCCCCGTGCCCCGCTCCGCC
GCCGCCTCGCGCCGCCCGCCCCGGCTCTGACTGACCGCGTTACTCCCACAGGTGAGCGGGCGGGACGGCC
CTTCTCCTCCGGGCTGTAATTAGCTGAGCAAGAGGTAAGGGTTTAAGGGATGGTTGGTTGGTGGGGTATT
AATGTTTAATTACCTGGAGCACCTGCCTGAAATCACTTTTTTTCAGGTTGGACCGGTGCCACCATGGACT
ATAAGGACCACGACGGAGACTACAAGGATCATGATATTGATTACAAAGACGATGACGATAAGATGGCCCC
AAAGAAGAAGCGGAAGGTCGGTATCCACGGAGTCCCAGCAGCCGACAAGAAGTACAGCATCGGCCTGGAC
ATCGGCACCAACTCTGTGGGCTGGGCCGTGATCACCGACGAGTACAAGGTGCCCAGCAAGAAATTCAAGG
TGCTGGGCAACACCGACCGGCACAGCATCAAGAAGAACCTGATCGGAGCCCTGCTGTTCGACAGCGGCGA
AACAGCCGAGGCCACCCGGCTGAAGAGAACCGCCAGAAGAAGATACACCAGACGGAAGAACCGGATCTGC
TATCTGCAAGAGATCTTCAGCAACGAGATGGCCAAGGTGGACGACAGCTTCTTCCACAGACTGGAAGAGT
CCTTCCTGGTGGAAGAGGATAAGAAGCACGAGCGGCACCCCATCTTCGGCAACATCGTGGACGAGGTGGC
CTACCACGAGAAGTACCCCACCATCTACCACCTGAGAAAGAAACTGGTGGACAGCACCGACAAGGCCGAC
CTGCGGCTGATCTATCTGGCCCTGGCCCACATGATCAAGTTCCGGGGCCACTTCCTGATCGAGGGCGACC
TGAACCCCGACAACAGCGACGTGGACAAGCTGTTCATCCAGCTGGTGCAGACCTACAACCAGCTGTTCGA
GGAAAACCCCATCAACGCCAGCGGCGTGGACGCCAAGGCCATCCTGTCTGCCAGACTGAGCAAGAGCAGA
CGGCTGGAAAATCTGATCGCCCAGCTGCCCGGCGAGAAGAAGAATGGCCTGTTCGGAAACCTGATTGCCC
TGAGCCTGGGCCTGACCCCCAACTTCAAGAGCAACTTCGACCTGGCCGAGGATGCCAAACTGCAGCTGAG
CAAGGACACCTACGACGACGACCTGGACAACCTGCTGGCCCAGATCGGCGACCAGTACGCCGACCTGTTT
CTGGCCGCCAAGAACCTGTCCGACGCCATCCTGCTGAGCGACATCCTGAGAGTGAACACCGAGATCACCA
AGGCCCCCCTGAGCGCCTCTATGATCAAGAGATACGACGAGCACCACCAGGACCTGACCCTGCTGAAAGC
TCTCGTGCGGCAGCAGCTGCCTGAGAAGTACAAAGAGATTTTCTTCGACCAGAGCAAGAACGGCTACGCC
GGCTACATTGACGGCGGAGCCAGCCAGGAAGAGTTCTACAAGTTCATCAAGCCCATCCTGGAAAAGATGG
ACGGCACCGAGGAACTGCTCGTGAAGCTGAACAGAGAGGACCTGCTGCGGAAGCAGCGGACCTTCGACAA
CGGCAGCATCCCCCACCAGATCCACCTGGGAGAGCTGCACGCCATTCTGCGGCGGCAGGAAGATTTTTAC
CCATTCCTGAAGGACAACCGGGAAAAGATCGAGAAGATCCTGACCTTCCGCATCCCCTACTACGTGGGCC
CTCTGGCCAGGGGAAACAGCAGATTCGCCTGGATGACCAGAAAGAGCGAGGAAACCATCACCCCCTGGAA
CTTCGAGGAAGTGGTGGACAAGGGCGCTTCCGCCCAGAGCTTCATCGAGCGGATGACCAACTTCGATAAG
AACCTGCCCAACGAGAAGGTGCTGCCCAAGCACAGCCTGCTGTACGAGTACTTCACCGTGTATAACGAGC
TGACCAAAGTGAAATACGTGACCGAGGGAATGAGAAAGCCCGCCTTCCTGAGCGGCGAGCAGAAAAAGGC
CATCGTGGACCTGCTGTTCAAGACCAACCGGAAAGTGACCGTGAAGCAGCTGAAAGAGGACTACTTCAAG
AAAATCGAGTGCTTCGACTCCGTGGAAATCTCCGGCGTGGAAGATCGGTTCAACGCCTCCCTGGGCACAT
ACCACGATCTGCTGAAAATTATCAAGGACAAGGACTTCCTGGACAATGAGGAAAACGAGGACATTCTGGA
AGATATCGTGCTGACCCTGACACTGTTTGAGGACAGAGAGATGATCGAGGAACGGCTGAAAACCTATGCC
CACCTGTTCGACGACAAAGTGATGAAGCAGCTGAAGCGGCGGAGATACACCGGCTGGGGCAGGCTGAGCC
GGAAGCTGATCAACGGCATCCGGGACAAGCAGTCCGGCAAGACAATCCTGGATTTCCTGAAGTCCGACGG
CTTCGCCAACAGAAACTTCATGCAGCTGATCCACGACGACAGCCTGACCTTTAAAGAGGACATCCAGAAA
GCCCAGGTGTCCGGCCAGGGCGATAGCCTGCACGAGCACATTGCCAATCTGGCCGGCAGCCCCGCCATTA
AGAAGGGCATCCTGCAGACAGTGAAGGTGGTGGACGAGCTCGTGAAAGTGATGGGCCGGCACAAGCCCGA
GAACATCGTGATCGAAATGGCCAGAGAGAACCAGACCACCCAGAAGGGACAGAAGAACAGCCGCGAGAGA
ATGAAGCGGATCGAAGAGGGCATCAAAGAGCTGGGCAGCCAGATCCTGAAAGAACACCCCGTGGAAAACA
CCCAGCTGCAGAACGAGAAGCTGTACCTGTACTACCTGCAGAATGGGCGGGATATGTACGTGGACCAGGA
ACTGGACATCAACCGGCTGTCCGACTACGATGTGGACCATATCGTGCCTCAGAGCTTTCTGAAGGACGAC
TCCATCGACAACAAGGTGCTGACCAGAAGCGACAAGAACCGGGGCAAGAGCGACAACGTGCCCTCCGAAG
AGGTCGTGAAGAAGATGAAGAACTACTGGCGGCAGCTGCTGAACGCCAAGCTGATTACCCAGAGAAAGTT
CGACAATCTGACCAAGGCCGAGAGAGGCGGCCTGAGCGAACTGGATAAGGCCGGCTTCATCAAGAGACAG
CTGGTGGAAACCCGGCAGATCACAAAGCACGTGGCACAGATCCTGGACTCCCGGATGAACACTAAGTACG
ACGAGAATGACAAGCTGATCCGGGAAGTGAAAGTGATCACCCTGAAGTCCAAGCTGGTGTCCGATTTCCG
GAAGGATTTCCAGTTTTACAAAGTGCGCGAGATCAACAACTACCACCACGCCCACGACGCCTACCTGAAC
GCCGTCGTGGGAACCGCCCTGATCAAAAAGTACCCTAAGCTGGAAAGCGAGTTCGTGTACGGCGACTACA
AGGTGTACGACGTGCGGAAGATGATCGCCAAGAGCGAGCAGGAAATCGGCAAGGCTACCGCCAAGTACTT
CTTCTACAGCAACATCATGAACTTTTTCAAGACCGAGATTACCCTGGCCAACGGCGAGATCCGGAAGCGG
CCTCTGATCGAGACAAACGGCGAAACCGGGGAGATCGTGTGGGATAAGGGCCGGGATTTTGCCACCGTGC
GGAAAGTGCTGAGCATGCCCCAAGTGAATATCGTGAAAAAGACCGAGGTGCAGACAGGCGGCTTCAGCAA
AGAGTCTATCCTGCCCAAGAGGAACAGCGATAAGCTGATCGCCAGAAAGAAGGACTGGGACCCTAAGAAG
TACGGCGGCTTCGACAGCCCCACCGTGGCCTATTCTGTGCTGGTGGTGGCCAAAGTGGAAAAGGGCAAGT
CCAAGAAACTGAAGAGTGTGAAAGAGCTGCTGGGGATCACCATCATGGAAAGAAGCAGCTTCGAGAAGAA
TCCCATCGACTTTCTGGAAGCCAAGGGCTACAAAGAAGTGAAAAAGGACCTGATCATCAAGCTGCCTAAG
TACTCCCTGTTCGAGCTGGAAAACGGCCGGAAGAGAATGCTGGCCTCTGCCGGCGAACTGCAGAAGGGAA
ACGAACTGGCCCTGCCCTCCAAATATGTGAACTTCCTGTACCTGGCCAGCCACTATGAGAAGCTGAAGGG
CTCCCCCGAGGATAATGAGCAGAAACAGCTGTTTGTGGAACAGCACAAGCACTACCTGGACGAGATCATC
GAGCAGATCAGCGAGTTCTCCAAGAGAGTGATCCTGGCCGACGCTAATCTGGACAAAGTGCTGTCCGCCT
ACAACAAGCACCGGGATAAGCCCATCAGAGAGCAGGCCGAGAATATCATCCACCTGTTTACCCTGACCAA
TCTGGGAGCCCCTGCCGCCTTCAAGTACTTTGACACCACCATCGACCGGAAGAGGTACACCAGCACCAAA
GAGGTGCTGGACGCCACCCTGATCCACCAGAGCATCACCGGCCTGTACGAGACACGGATCGACCTGTCTC
AGCTGGGAGGCGACAAAAGGCCGGCGGCCACGAAAAAGGCCGGCCAGGCAAAAAAGAAAAAGGAATTCGG
CAGTGGAGAGGGCAGAGGAAGTCTGCTAACATGCGGTGACGTCGAGGAGAATCCTGGCCCAATGACCGAG
TACAAGCCCACGGTGCGCCTCGCCACCCGCGACGACGTCCCCAGGGCCGTACGCACCCTCGCCGCCGCGT
TCGCCGACTACCCCGCCACGCGCCACACCGTCGATCCGGACCGCCACATCGAGCGGGTCACCGAGCTGCA
AGAACTCTTCCTCACGCGCGTCGGGCTCGACATCGGCAAGGTGTGGGTCGCGGACGACGGCGCCGCGGTG
GCGGTCTGGACCACGCCGGAGAGCGTCGAAGCGGGGGCGGTGTTCGCCGAGATCGGCCCGCGCATGGCCG
AGTTGAGCGGTTCCCGGCTGGCCGCGCAGCAACAGATGGAAGGCCTCCTGGCGCCGCACCGGCCCAAGGA
GCCCGCGTGGTTCCTGGCCACCGTCGGAGTCTCGCCCGACCACCAGGGCAAGGGTCTGGGCAGCGCCGTC
GTGCTCCCCGGAGTGGAGGCGGCCGAGCGCGCCGGGGTGCCCGCCTTCCTGGAGACCTCCGCGCCCCGCA
ACCTCCCCTTCTACGAGCGGCTCGGCTTCACCGTCACCGCCGACGTCGAGGTGCCCGAAGGACCGCGCAC
CTGGTGCATGACCCGCAAGCCCGGTGCCTGAGAATTCTAACTAGAGCTCGCTGATCAGCCTCGACTGTGC
CTTCTAGTTGCCAGCCATCTGTTGTTTGCCCCTCCCCCGTGCCTTCCTTGACCCTGGAAGGTGCCACTCC
CACTGTCCTTTCCTAATAAAATGAGGAAATTGCATCGCATTGTCTGAGTAGGTGTCATTCTATTCTGGGG
GGTGGGGTGGGGCAGGACAGCAAGGGGGAGGATTGGGAAGAGAATAGCAGGCATGCTGGGGAGCGGCCGC
AGGAACCCCTAGTGATGGAGTTGGCCACTCCCTCTCTGCGCGCTCGCTCGCTCACTGAGGCCGGGCGACC
AAAGGTCGCCCGACGCCCGGGCTTTGCCCGGGCGGCCTCAGTGAGCGAGCGAGCGCGCAGCTGCCTGCAG
GGGCGCCTGATGCGGTATTTTCTCCTTACGCATCTGTGCGGTATTTCACACCGCATA
[95 nt withheld, positions 6638-6732]
T
[46 nt withheld, positions 6734-6779]
C
[141 nt withheld, positions 6781-6921]
CCTTTGACGTTGGAGTCCACGTTCTTT
[37 nt withheld, positions 6949-6985]
ACTCTATCTCGGGCTATTCTTTTGATTTATAAGGGATTTTGCCGATTTCGGTCTATTGGTTAAAAAATGA
GCTGATTTAACAAAAATTTAACGCGAATTTTAACAAAATATTAACGTTTACAATTTTATGGTGCACTCTC
AGTACAATCTGCTCTGATGCCGCATAGTTAAGCCAGCCCCGACACCCGCCAACACCCGCTGACGCGCCCT
GACGGGCTTGTCTGCTCCCGGCATCCGCTTACAGACAAGCTGTGACCGTCTCCGGGAGCTGCATGTGTCA
GAGGTTTTCACCGTCATCACCGAAACGCGCGAGACGAAAGGGCCTCGTGATACGCCTATTTTTATAGGTT
AATGTCATGATAATAATGGTTTCTTAGACGTCAGGTGGCACTTTTCGGGGAAATGTGCGCGGAACCCCTA
TTTGTTTATTTTTCTAAATACATTCAAATATGTATCCGCTCATGAGACAATAACCCTGATAAATGCTTCA
ATAATATTGAAAAAGGAAGAGTATGAGTATTCAACATTTCCGTGTCGCCCTTATTCCCTTTTTTGCGGCA
TTTTGCCTTCCTGTTTTTGCTCACCCAGAAACGCTGGTGAAAGTAAAAGATGCTGAAGATCAGTTGGGTG
CACGAGTGGGTTACATCGAACTGGATCTCAACAGCGGTAAGATCCTTGAGAGTTTTCGCCCCGAAGAACG
TTTTCCAATGATGAGCACTTTTAAAGTTCTGCTATGTGGCGCGGTATTATCCCGTATTGACGCCGGGCAA
GAGCAACTCGGTCGCCGCATACACTATTCTCAGAATGACTTGGTTGAGTACTCACCAGTCACAGAAAAGC
ATCTTACGGATGGCATGACAGTAAGAGAATTATGCAGTGCTGCCATAACCATGAGTGATAACACTGCGGC
CAACTTACTTCTGACAACGATCGGAGGACCGAAGGAGCTAACCGCTTTTTTGCACAACATGGGGGATCAT
GTAACTCGCCTTGATCGTTGGGAACCGGAGCTGAATGAAGCCATACCAAACGACGAGCGTGACACCACGA
TGCCTGTAGCAATGGCAACAACGTTGCGCAAACTATTAACTGGCGAACTACTTACTCTAGCTTCCCGGCA
ACAATTAATAGACTGGATGGAGGCGGATAAAGTTGCAGGACCACTTCTGCGCTCGGCCCTTCCGGCTGGC
TGGTTTATTGCTGATAAATCTGGAGCCGGTGAGCGTGGAAGCCGCGGTATCATTGCAGCACTGGGGCCAG
ATGGTAAGCCCTCCCGTATCGTAGTTATCTACACGACGGGGAGTCAGGCAACTATGGATGAACGAAATAG
ACAGATCGCTGAGATAGGTGCCTCACTGATTAAGCATTGGTAACTGTCAGACCAAGTTTACTCATATATA
CTTTAGATTGATTTAAAACTTCATTTTTAATTTAAAAGGATCTAGGTGAAGATCCTTTTTGATAATCTCA
TGACCAAAATCCCTTAACGTGAGTTTTCGTTCCACTGAGCGTCAGACCCCGTAGAAAAGATCAAAGGATC
TTCTTGAGATCCTTTTTTTCTGCGCGTAATCTGCTGCTTGCAAACAAAAAAACCACCGCTACCAGCGGTG
GTTTGTTTGCCGGATCAAGAGCTACCAACTCTTTTTCCGAAGGTAACTGGCTTCAGCAGAGCGCAGATAC
CAAATACTGTTCTTCTAGTGTAGCCGTAGTTAGGCCACCACTTCAAGAACTCTGTAGCACCGCCTACATA
CCTCGCTCTGCTAATCCTGTTACCAGTGGCTGCTGCCAGTGGCGATAAGTCGTGTCTTACCGGGTTGGAC
TCAAGACGATAGTTACCGGATAAGGCGCAGCGGTCGGGCTGAACGGGGGGTTCGTGCACACAGCCCAGCT
TGGAGCGAACGACCTACACCGAACTGAGATACCTACAGCGTGAGCTATGAGAAAGCGCCACGCTTCCCGA
AGGGAGAAAGGCGGACAGGTATCCGGTAAGCGGCAGGGTCGGAACAGGAGAGCGCACGAGGGAGCTTCCA
GGGGGAAACGCCTGGTATCTTTATAGTCCTGTCGGGTTTCGCCACCTCTGACTTGAGCGTCGATTTTTGT
GATGCTCGTCAGGGGGGCGGAGCCTATGGAAAAACGCCAGCAACGCGGCCTTTTTACGGTTCCTGGCCTT
TTGCTGGCCTTTTGCTCACATGT
